>Addgene plasmid #88065 | pDONR223-ZNF624 | addgene full sequence | sequence record 189948 | Addgene NGS Result
CAAATAATGATTTTATTTTGACTGATAGTGACCTGTTCGTTGCAACAAATTGATGAGCAATGCTTTTTTA
TAATGCCAACTTTGTACAAAAAAGTTGGCACCATGGAGCCCAAACCTGCAACCAAGAAGGCTACACGAAC
AAAGGCTATTTCTGAAGATTTATCACAGGAGGCCATACTAGAGAAACTTACAGAGAATGGTCTGTGGGAT
TCCAGAATGGAAGGGTTATGGAAATGGAATGATAGGATATTGAGATTACAAAATAATCAGGAGAATCATT
TGAGTCAAAGAATAATTCCACTCAAGAAGACTCCCACTAGTCAAAGAGGCTTTAGATTTGAATCTATTCT
TATTCCAGAACCAGGCATTGCCACAGAAGAGCTTCACAGCAGATGCCAAACACAAGAGGAAAATTTCACA
GAGAATTTAAATTTGATTACAGATACCCATTTGGGGAAGATAATTTGCAAGGAGATGAAAGGCAGCAAAG
CCATAAGGCAGACTTCAGAACTAACTTTGGGGAAAAAATCCAATAATAAGGAAAAACCCTACAAATGTAG
TACATGCGAAAAGGCCTTTCATTATAGATCATTGCTCATTCAACATCAAAGAACTCATACTAAAGAAAAA
CCTTATGAATGTAATGAATGTGGGAAAACATTCAGCCAGCCTTCATATCTCAGTCAGCACAAAAAAATCC
ACACTGGAGAAAAACCCTATAAATGTAATGAATGTGGAAAGGCCTTCATTGCTTCTTCATCACTTATGGT
ACATCAGAGAATTCACACTAAAGAGAAACCTTATCAGTGTAATGTGTGTGGGAAATCTTTTAGCCAGTGT
GCCCGTCTTAATCAGCACCAGAGAATTCAAACTGGAGAGAAACCCTATAAATGTAGTGAATGCGGGAAAG
CTTTTAGTGATAAATCAAAACTTGCAAGACATCAGGAAACTCACAATGGTGAGAAACCCTACAAATGTGA
TGATTGTGGGAAAGCCTTTAGGAACAAGTCATATCTTAGTGTACATCAGAAGACCCACACTGAAGAGAAA
CCATATCAGTGCAACGAGTGTGGGAAGTCTTTTAAGAATACCACAATTTTTAATGTGCATCAGAGGATTC
ATACTGGAGAGAAACCTTTTAGATGTAACGAATGTGGAAAAGCCTATAGAAGTAATTCAAGCCTTATCGT
ACATATAAGAACTCACACTGGGGAAAAACCCTATGAATGTAATGAATGTGGGAAAGCATTCAACCGCATC
GCAAATTTCACAGAACATCAGCGAATTCACACAGGAGAAAAACCCTATAAATGTAATGAATGTGGGAAAG
CATTCATTAATTATTCATGCCTTACTGTACACCACAGAATGCATACAGGAGAGAAACCTTATAAATGTAC
TGAATGTGGAAAGGCCTTCATGCGTTCTTCTTCTCTAATTATACATCAGCGTATTCATACTGAAGAGAAA
CCTTATCTGTGCAATGAATGTGGGGAGTCTTTCAGAATAAAATCACACTTAACTGTACATCAGAGAATTC
ACACTGGAGAGAAACCATATAAATGTACTGACTGCGAGAGGGCATTCACCAAAATGGTAAATCTCAAGGA
GCATCAGAAAATTCATACTGGAGTGAAACCCTATAAATGTTATGACTGTGGAAAGTCCTTTAGGACTAAA
TCATACCTTATTGTACATCAGAGGACCCATACTGGAGAAAAACCATATAAATGTAATGAATGTGAGAAAG
CCTTCACTAATACATCACAGCTTACCGTGCACCAACGAAGGCATACTGGAGAGAAGCCCTATAAATGCAA
TGAATGTGGAAAGGTTTTCACAAGTAACTCAGGCTTTAATACACATCAAAGAACACATACTGGAGAGAAA
CCATTTAAATGTAATGACTGTGGGAAAGCATTTAGCCAGATGGTACATGTCACAGAACATCAGAAAATCC
ATAGTGGAGAGAAGCCCTATAAGTGTGATGTCTGTGGAAAAGCCTTCAGGAGGGGTTCTTACCTTACAGT
GCATTGGAGAACACACACTGGAGAAAAACCCTACACCTGTAAGGAATGTGGAAAGGGTTGTATTACTCTA
TCACAGCTAACCCTACATCAGAGAATTCATACTGGGGAGAGGCCCTATAAATGTGAAGAATGTGGAAAAG
CCTTCAGAACTAACTCAGACTTTACTGTACACTTGAGGATGCATACTGGAGAAAAACCCTATAAATGTAA
TGAATGTGGAAAAGCCTTCAGGAGTAGTTCGAGCCTTACTGTACATCAAAGAATACATCAAAGAGAAACT
CAGTTAATATTGCCAACTTTCTTGTACAAAGTTGGCATTATAAGAAAGCATTGCTTATCAATTTGTTGCA
ACGAACAGGTCACTATCAGTCAAAATAAAATCATTATTTGCCATCCAGCTGATATCCCCTATAGTGAGTC
GTATTACATGGTCATAGCTGTTTCCTGGCAGCTCTGGCCCGTGTCTCAAAATCTCTGATGTTACATTGCA
CAAGATAAAAATATATCATCATGCCTCCTCTAGACCAGCCAGGACAGAAATGCCTCGACTTCGCTGCTAC
CCAAGGTTGCCGGGTGACGCACACCGTGGAAACGGATGAAGGCACGAACCCAGTGGACATAAGCCTGTTC
GGTTCGTAAGCTGTAATGCAAGTAGCGTATGCGCTCACGCAACTGGTCCAGAACCTTGACCGAACGCAGC
GGTGGTAACGGCGCAGTGGCGGTTTTCATGGCTTGTTATGACTGTTTTTTTGGGGTACAGTCTATGCCTC
GGGCATCCAAGCAGCAAGCGCGTTACGCCGTGGGTCGATGTTTGATGTTATGGAGCAGCAACGATGTTAC
GCAGCAGGGCAGTCGCCCTAAAACAAAGTTAAACATTATGAGGGAAGCGGTGATCGCCGAAGTATCGACT
CAACTATCAGAGGTAGTTGGCGTCATCGAGCGCCATCTCGAACCGACGTTGCTGGCCGTACATTTGTACG
GCTCCGCAGTGGATGGCGGCCTGAAGCCACACAGTGATATTGATTTGCTGGTTACGGTGACCGTAAGGCT
TGATGAAACAACGCGGCGAGCTTTGATCAACGACCTTTTGGAAACTTCGGCTTCCCCTGGAGAGAGCGAG
ATTCTCCGCGCTGTAGAAGTCACCATTGTTGTGCACGACGACATCATTCCGTGGCGTTATCCAGCTAAGC
GCGAACTGCAATTTGGAGAATGGCAGCGCAATGACATTCTTGCAGGTATCTTCGAGCCAGCCACGATCGA
CATTGATCTGGCTATCTTGCTGACAAAAGCAAGAGAACATAGCGTTGCCTTGGTAGGTCCAGCGGCGGAG
GAACTCTTTGATCCGGTTCCTGAACAGGATCTATTTGAGGCGCTAAATGAAACCTTAACGCTATGGAACT
CGCCGCCCGACTGGGCTGGCGATGAGCGAAATGTAGTGCTTACGTTGTCCCGCATTTGGTACAGCGCAGT
AACCGGCAAAATCGCGCCGAAGGATGTCGCTGCCGACTGGGCAATGGAGCGCCTGCCGGCCCAGTATCAG
CCCGTCATACTTGAAGCTAGACAGGCTTATCTTGGACAAGAAGAAGATCGCTTGGCCTCGCGCGCAGATC
AGTTGGAAGAATTTGTCCACTACGTGAAAGGCGAGATCACCAAGGTAGTCGGCAAATAACCCTCGAGCCA
CCCATGACCAAAATCCCTTAACGTGAGTTACGCGTCGTTCCACTGAGCGTCAGACCCCGTAGAAAAGATC
AAAGGATCTTCTTGAGATCCTTTTTTTCTGCGCGTAATCTGCTGCTTGCAAACAAAAAAACCACCGCTAC
CAGCGGTGGTTTGTTTGCCGGATCAAGAGCTACCAACTCTTTTTCCGAAGGTAACTGGCTTCAGCAGAGC
GCAGATACCAAATACTGTTCTTCTAGTGTAGCCGTAGTTAGGCCACCACTTCAAGAACTCTGTAGCACCG
CCTACATACCTCGCTCTGCTAATCCTGTTACCAGTGGCTGCTGCCAGTGGCGATAAGTCGTGTCTTACCG
GGTTGGACTCAAGACGATAGTTACCGGATAAGGCGCAGCGGTCGGGCTGAACGGGGGGTTCGTGCACACA
GCCCAGCTTGGAGCGAACGACCTACACCGAACTGAGATACCTACAGCGTGAGCTATGAGAAAGCGCCACG
CTTCCCGAAGGGAGAAAGGCGGACAGGTATCCGGTAAGCGGCAGGGTCGGAACAGGAGAGCGCACGAGGG
AGCTTCCAGGGGGAAACGCCTGGTATCTTTATAGTCCTGTCGGGTTTCGCCACCTCTGACTTGAGCGTCG
ATTTTTGTGATGCTCGTCAGGGGGGCGGAGCCTATGGAAAAACGCCAGCAACGCGGCCTTTTTACGGTTC
CTGGCCTTTTGCTGGCCTTTTGCTCACATGTTCTTTCCTGCGTTATCCCCTGATTCTGTGGATAACCGTA
TTACCGCCTTTGAGTGAGCTGATACCGCTCGCCGCAGCCGAACGACCGAGCGCAGCGAGTCAGTGAGCGA
GGAAGCGGAAGAGCGCCCAATACGCAAACCGCCTCTCCCCGCGCGTTGGCCGATTCATTAATGCAGCTGG
CACGACAGGTTTCCCGACTGGAAAGCGGGCAGTGAGCGCAACGCAATTAATACGCGTACCGCTAGCCAGG
AAGAGTTTGTAGAAACGCAAAAAGGCCATCCGTCAGGATGGCCTTCTGCTTAGTTTGATGCCTGGCAGTT
TATGGCGGGCGTCCTGCCCGCCACCCTCCGGGCCGTTGCTTCACAACGTTCAAATCCGCTCCCGGCGGAT
TTGTCCTACTCAGGAGAGCGTTCACCGACAAACAACAGATAAAACGAAAGGCCCAGTCTTCCGACTGAGC
CTTTCGTTTTATTTGATGCCTGGCAGTTCCCTACTCTCGCGTTAACGCTAGCATGGATGTTTTCCCAGTC
ACGACGTTGTAAAACGACGGCCAGTCTTAAGCTCGGGCCC
Features (pLannotate 1.2.2; 12 found; start..end, strand, type, name):
      2..97      +  protein_bind   attL3: mutant version of attL; recombination site for the Gateway® LR reaction LR Clonase™
    103..612     +  CDS            ZNF624 (fragment): ZN624_HUMAN - Also known as KIAA1349. Experimental evidence at protein level: Swiss-Prot protein existence level 1. May be involved in transcriptional regulation. From Homo sapiens (Human).
   2324..2419    -  protein_bind   attL3: mutant version of attL; recombination site for the Gateway® LR reaction LR Clonase™
   2438..2456    -  promoter       T7 promoter: promoter for bacteriophage T7 RNA polymerase
   2646..2669    +  promoter       Pc promoter (fragment): intI1 (promoter lies within the coding sequence); class 1 integron promoter
   2845..2901    +  CDS            GmR (fragment): gentamycin acetyltransferase; aacC1; confers resistance to gentamycin
   2908..3699    +  CDS            SmR: aminoglycoside adenylyltransferase (Murphy, 1985); aadA; confers resistance to spectinomycin and streptomycin
   3792..4380    +  rep_origin     ori: high-copy-number ColE1/pMB1/pBR322/pUC origin of replication
   4563..4655    +  CDS            lacI (fragment): lac repressor; lacI; The lac repressor binds to the lac operator to inhibit transcription in E. coli. This inhibition can be relieved by adding lactose or isopropyl-β-D-thiogalactopyranoside (IPTG).
   4710..4737    -  terminator     rrnB T2 terminator: transcription terminator T2 from the E. coli rrnB gene
   4869..4912    +  terminator     rrnB T1 terminator: Escherichia coli rrnB; transcription terminator T1 from the E. coli rrnB gene
   4959..4995    -  CDS            lacZα (fragment): LacZα fragment of β-galactosidase; lacZ fragment
