[The description below was written by a language model from this plasmid's Addgene catalogue record and pLannotate feature annotations shown in this document.]
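Description:
pDONR223-ZNF624 is a Gateway entry-type clone built on the Invitrogen pDONR223 backbone, carrying the open reading frame of the human zinc finger protein ZNF624 (also known as KIAA1349), a protein thought to act in transcriptional regulation. It belongs to the Human TFome Collection, specifically the subset derived from the ORFeome. The plasmid is maintained in E. coli at high copy number through a ColE1/pUC-type origin and is selected with spectinomycin through the aadA (SmR) aminoglycoside adenylyltransferase gene, which lies downstream of a fragment of a class 1 integron Pc promoter and a remnant of a gentamicin resistance gene. The sequenced record is about 5.0 kb, consistent with a roughly 3 kb backbone plus the stated 2.2 kb insert.

The ORF sits between two attL recombination sites, so it can be moved by an LR Clonase reaction into any compatible Gateway destination vector. The automated annotation labels both sites as an attL variant and marks only the first ~500 bp of the insert as ZNF624, but the spacing between the att sites matches the full catalogued insert length. The last nucleotide of the stop codon has been removed so that the coding sequence can read through into C-terminal tags or fusion partners supplied by the destination vector. The donor plasmid has no mammalian promoter. A T7 promoter lies just outside one att site, pointing toward the insert, and rrnB T1 and T2 terminators lie upstream of the cassette, where they typically shield it from read-through transcription. Small lacI and lacZα fragments are backbone remnants. The construct serves as a source clone for building ZNF624 expression vectors, for example for transcription factor overexpression screens in cell fate engineering.
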