Addgene plasmid #88065: pDONR223-ZNF624
Purpose: Donor Vector containing ZNF624 transcription factor, part of the Human TFome Collection
Depositing lab: Marc Vidal. Depositing organization: Dana-Farber Cancer Institute. Publication: A comprehensive library of human transcription factors for cell fate engineering. Ng AHM, Khoshakhlagh P, Rojo Arias JE, Pasquini G, Wang K, Swiersy A, Shipman SL, Appleton E, Kiaee K, Kohman RE, Vernet A, Dysart M, Leeper K, Saylor W, Huang JY, Graveline A, Taipale J, Hill DE, Vidal M, Melero-Martin JM, Busskamp V, Church GM. Nat Biotechnol. 2021 Apr;39(4):510-519. doi: 10.1038/s41587-020-0742-6. Epub 2020 Nov 30. PubMed 33257861.
Backbone
  Vector backbone: pDONR223
  Backbone manufacturer: Invitrogen
  Backbone size w/o insert (bp): 3000
  Vector type: Gateway Donor Vector
Growth in bacteria
  Bacterial resistance: Spectinomycin, 50 μg/mL
  Growth temperature: 37°C
  Growth strain: DH5alpha
  Copy number: High Copy
Gene/Insert
  Gene/Insert name: ZNF624
  Species: H. sapiens (human)
  Insert size (bp): 2220
  Mutation: Last nucleotide of stop codon removed to allow for Gateway C-terminal fusions
  Entrez Gene: ZNF624 (a.k.a. KIAA1349, MGC119602, MGC119603, MGC119605)
  Cloning method: Gateway Cloning
  Sequencing primers: 5′ M13F(-21); 3′ M13R
Terms and licenses: Academic/Nonprofit Terms; Industry Terms: Not Available to Industry
Depositor comments: Represents the ORFeome subset of the TFome
How to cite: pDONR223-ZNF624 was a gift from Marc Vidal (Addgene plasmid # 88065 ; http://n2t.net/addgene:88065 ; RRID:Addgene_88065)
