>Addgene plasmid #88065 | pDONR223-ZNF624 | depositor partial sequence | sequence record 171669 | insert
ATGGAGCCCAAACCTGCAACCAAGAAGGCTACACGAACAAAGGCTATTTCTGAAGATTTATCACAGGAGG
CCATACTAGAGAAACTTACAGAGAATGGTCTGTGGGATTCCAGAATGGAAGGGTTATGGAAATGGAATGA
TAGGATATTGAGATTACAAAATAATCAGGAGAATCATTTGAGTCAAAGAATAATTCCACTCAAGAAGACT
CCCACTAGTCAAAGAGGCTTTAGATTTGAATCTATTCTTATTCCAGAACCAGGCATTGCCACAGAAGAGC
TTCACAGCAGATGCCAAACACAAGAGGAAAATTTCACAGAGAATTTAAATTTGATTACAGATACCCATTT
GGGGAAGATAATTTGCAAGGAGATGAAAGGCAGCAAAGCCATAAGGCAGACTTCAGAACTAACTTTGGGG
AAAAAATCCAATAATAAGGAAAAACCCTACAAATGTAGTACATGCGAAAAGGCCTTTCATTATAGATCAT
TGCTCATTCAACATCAAAGAACTCATACTAAAGAAAAACCTTATGAATGTAATGAATGTGGGAAAACATT
CAGCCAGCCTTCATATCTCAGTCAGCACAAAAAAATCCACACTGGAGAAAAACCCTATAAATGTAATGAA
TGTGGAAAGGCCTTCATTGCTTCTTCATCACTTATGGTACATCAGAGAATTCACACTAAAGAGAAACCTT
ATCAGTGTAATGTGTGTGGGAAATCTTTTAGCCAGTGTGCCCGTCTTAATCAGCACCAGAGAATTCAAAC
TGGAGAGAAACCCTATAAATGTAGTGAATGCGGGAAAGCTTTTAGTGATAAATCAAAACTTGCAAGACAT
CAGGAAACTCACAATGGTGAGAAACCCTACAAATGTGATGATTGTGGGAAAGCCTTTAGGAACAAGTCAT
ATCTTAGTGTACATCAGAAGACCCACACTGAAGAGAAACCATATCAGTGCAACGAGTGTGGGAAGTCTTT
TAAGAATACCACAATTTTTAATGTGCATCAGAGGATTCATACTGGAGAGAAACCTTTTAGATGTAACGAA
TGTGGAAAAGCCTATAGAAGTAATTCAAGCCTTATCGTACATATAAGAACTCACACTGGGGAAAAACCCT
ATGAATGTAATGAATGTGGGAAAGCATTCAACCGCATCGCAAATTTCACAGAACATCAGCGAATTCACAC
AGGAGAAAAACCCTATAAATGTAATGAATGTGGGAAAGCATTCATTAATTATTCATGCCTTACTGTACAC
CACAGAATGCATACAGGAGAGAAACCTTATAAATGTACTGAATGTGGAAAGGCCTTCATGCGTTCTTCTT
CTCTAATTATACATCAGCGTATTCATACTGAAGAGAAACCTTATCTGTGCAATGAATGTGGGGAGTCTTT
CAGAATAAAATCACACTTAACTGTACATCAGAGAATTCACACTGGAGAGAAACCATATAAATGTACTGAC
TGCGAGAGGGCATTCACCAAAATGGTAAATCTCAAGGAGCATCAGAAAATTCATACTGGAGTGAAACCCT
ATAAATGTTATGACTGTGGAAAGTCCTTTAGGACTAAATCATACCTTATTGTACATCAGAGGACCCATAC
TGGAGAAAAACCATATAAATGTAATGAATGTGAGAAAGCCTTCACTAATACATCACAGCTTACCGTGCAC
CAACGAAGGCATACTGGAGAGAAGCCCTATAAATGCAATGAATGTGGAAAGGTTTTCACAAGTAACTCAG
GCTTTAATACACATCAAAGAACACATACTGGAGAGAAACCATTTAAATGTAATGACTGTGGGAAAGCATT
TAGCCAGATGGTACATGTCACAGAACATCAGAAAATCCATAGTGGAGAGAAGCCCTATAAGTGTGATGTC
TGTGGAAAAGCCTTCAGGAGGGGTTCTTACCTTACAGTGCATTGGAGAACACACACTGGAGAAAAACCCT
ACACCTGTAAGGAATGTGGAAAGGGTTGTATTACTCTATCACAGCTAACCCTACATCAGAGAATTCATAC
TGGGGAGAGGCCCTATAAATGTGAAGAATGTGGAAAAGCCTTCAGAACTAACTCAGACTTTACTGTACAC
TTGAGGATGCATACTGGAGAAAAACCCTATAAATGTAATGAATGTGGAAAAGCCTTCAGGAGTAGTTCGA
GCCTTACTGTACATCAAAGAATACATCAAAGAGAAACTCAGTTAATATAA
